>Addgene plasmid #175419 | Sc NybbR eRF3∆165N (WT) | addgene full sequence | sequence record 345397 | Addgene NGS Result
GCCCCGACACCCGCCAACACCCGCTGACGCGCCCTGACGGGCTTGTCTGCTCCCGGCATCCGCTTACAGA
CAAGCTGTGACCGTCTCCGGGAGCTGCATGTGTCAGAGGTTTTCACCGTCATCACCGAAACGCGCGAGGC
AGCTGCGGTAAAGCTCATCAGCGTGGTCGTGAAGCGATTCACAGATGTCTGCCTGTTCATCCGCGTCCAG
CTCGTTGAGTTTCTCCAGAAGCGTTAATGTCTGGCTTCTGATAAAGCGGGCCATGTTAAGGGCGGTTTTT
TCCTGTTTGGTCACTGATGCCTCCGTGTAAGGGGGATTTCTGTTCATGGGGGTAATGATACCGATGAAAC
GAGAGAGGATGCTCACGATACGGGTTACTGATGATGAACATGCCCGGTTACTGGAACGTTGTGAGGGTAA
ACAACTGGCGGTATGGATGCGGCGGGACCAGAGAAAAATCACTCAGGGTCAATGCCAGCGCTTCGTTAAT
ACAGATGTAGGTGTTCCACAGGGTAGCCAGCAGCATCCTGCGATGCAGATCCGGAACATAATGGTGCAGG
GCGCTGACTTCCGCGTTTCCAGACTTTACGAAACACGGAAACCGAAGACCATTCATGTTGTTGCTCAGGT
CGCAGACGTTTTGCAGCAGCAGTCGCTTCACGTTCGCTCGCGTATCGGTGATTCATTCTGCTAACCAGTA
AGGCAACCCCGCCAGCCTAGCCGGGTCCTCAACGACAGGAGCACGATCATGCGCACCCGTGGGGCCGCCA
TGCCGGCGATAATGGCCTGCTTCTCGCCGAAACGTTTGGTGGCGGGACCAGTGACGAAGGCTTGAGCGAG
GGCGTGCAAGATTCCGAATACCGCAAGCGACAGGCCGATCATCGTCGCGCTCCAGCGAAAGCGGTCCTCG
CCGAAAATGACCCAGAGCGCTGCCGGCACCTGTCCTACGAGTTGCATGATAAAGAAGACAGTCATAAGTG
CGGCGACGATAGTCATGCCCCGCGCCCACCGGAAGGAGCTGACTGGGTTGAAGGCTCTCAAGGGCATCGG
TCGAGATCCCGGTGCCTAATGAGTGAGCTAACTTACATTAATTGCGTTGCGCTCACTGCCCGCTTTCCAG
TCGGGAAACCTGTCGTGCCAGCTGCATTAATGAATCGGCCAACGCGCGGGGAGAGGCGGTTTGCGTATTG
GGCGCCAGGGTGGTTTTTCTTTTCACCAGTGAGACGGGCAACAGCTGATTGCCCTTCACCGCCTGGCCCT
GAGAGAGTTGCAGCAAGCGGTCCACGCTGGTTTGCCCCAGCAGGCGAAAATCCTGTTTGATGGTGGTTAA
CGGCGGGATATAACATGAGCTGTCTTCGGTATCGTCGTATCCCACTACCGAGATATCCGCACCAACGCGC
AGCCCGGACTCGGTAATGGCGCGCATTGCGCCCAGCGCCATCTGATCGTTGGCAACCAGCATCGCAGTGG
GAACGATACCCTCATTCAGCATTTGCATGGTTTGTTGAAAACCGGACATGGCACTCCAGTCGCCTTCCCG
TTCCGCTATCGGCTGAATTTGATTGCGAGTGAGATATTTATGCCAGCCAGCCAGACGCAGACGCGCCGAG
ACAGAACTTAATGGGCCCGCTAACAGCGCGATTTGCTGGTGACCCAATGCGACCAGATGCTCCACGCCCA
GTCGCGTACCGTCTTCATGGGAGAAAATAATACTGTTGATGGGTGTCTGGTCAGAGACATCAAGAAATAA
CGCCGGAACATTAGTGCAGGCAGCTTCCACAGCAATGGCATCCTGGTCATCCAGCGGATAGTTAATGATC
AGCCCACTGACGCGTTGCGCGAGAAGATTGTGCACCGCCGCTTTACAGGCTTCGACGCCGCTTCGTTCTA
CCATCGACACCACCACGCTGGCACCCAGTTGATCGGCGCGAGATTTAATCGCCGCGACAATTTGCGACGG
CGCGTGCAGGGCCAGACTGGAGGTGGCAACGCCAATCAGCAACGACTGTTTGCCCGCCAGTTGTTGTGCC
ACGCGGTTGGGAATGTAATTCAGCTCCGCCATCGCCGCTTCCACTTTTTCCCGCGTTTTCGCAGAAACGT
GGCTGGCCTGGTTCACCACGCGGGAAACGGTCTGATAAGAGACACCGGCATACTCTGCGACATCGTATAA
CGTTACTGGTTTCACATTCACCACCCTGAATTGACTCTCTTCCGGGCGCTATCATGCCATACCGCGAAAG
GTTTTGCGCCATTCGATGGTGTCCGGGATCTCGACGCTCTCCCTTATGCGACTCCTGCATTAGGAAGCAG
CCCAGTAGTAGGTTGAGGCCGTTGAGCACCGCCGCCGCAAGGAATGGTGCATGCAAGGAGATGGCGCCCA
ACAGTCCCCCGGCCACGGGGCCTGCCACCATACCCACGCCGAAACAAGCGCTCATGAGCCCGAAGTGGCG
AGCCCGATCTTCCCCATCGGTGATGTCGGCGATATAGGCGCCAGCAACCGCACCTGTGGCGCCGGTGATG
CCGGCCACGATGCGTCCGGCGTAGAGGATCGAGATCTCGATCCCGCGAAATTAATACGACTCACTATAGG
GGAATTGTGAGCGGATAACAATTCCCCTCTAGAAATAATTTTGTTTAACTTTAAGAAGGAGATATACCAT
GGGTTCTTCTCACCATCACCATCACCATGGTTCTTCTATGAAAATCGAAGAAGGTAAACTGGTAATCTGG
ATTAACGGCGATAAAGGCTATAACGGTCTCGCTGAAGTCGGTAAGAAATTCGAGAAAGATACCGGAATTA
AAGTCACCGTTGAGCATCCGGATAAACTGGAAGAGAAATTCCCACAGGTTGCGGCAACTGGCGATGGCCC
TGACATTATCTTCTGGGCACACGACCGCTTTGGTGGCTACGCTCAATCTGGCCTGTTGGCTGAAATCACC
CCGGACAAAGCGTTCCAGGACAAGCTGTATCCGTTTACCTGGGATGCCGTACGTTACAACGGCAAGCTGA
TTGCTTACCCGATCGCTGTTGAAGCGTTATCGCTGATTTATAACAAAGATCTGCTGCCGAACCCGCCAAA
AACCTGGGAAGAGATCCCGGCGCTGGATAAAGAACTGAAAGCGAAAGGTAAGAGCGCGCTGATGTTCAAC
CTGCAAGAACCGTACTTCACCTGGCCGCTGATTGCTGCTGACGGGGGTTATGCGTTCAAGTATGAAAACG
GCAAGTACGACATTAAAGACGTGGGCGTGGATAACGCTGGCGCGAAAGCGGGTCTGACCTTCCTGGTTGA
CCTGATTAAAAACAAACACATGAATGCAGACACCGATTACTCCATCGCAGAAGCTGCCTTTAATAAAGGC
GAAACAGCGATGACCATCAACGGCCCGTGGGCATGGTCCAACATCGACACCAGCAAAGTGAATTATGGTG
TAACGGTACTGCCGACCTTCAAGGGTCAACCATCCAAACCGTTCGTTGGCGTGCTGAGCGCAGGTATTAA
CGCCGCCAGTCCGAACAAAGAGCTGGCAAAAGAGTTCCTCGAAAACTATCTGCTGACTGATGAAGGTCTG
GAAGCGGTTAATAAAGACAAACCGCTGGGTGCCGTAGCGCTGAAGTCTTACGAGGAAGAGTTGGCGAAAG
ATCCACGTATTGCCGCCACTATGGAAAACGCCCAGAAAGGTGAAATCATGCCGAACATCCCGCAGATGTC
CGCTTTCTGGTATGCCGTGCGTACTGCGGTGATCAACGCCGCCAGCGGTCGTCAGACTGTCGATGAAGCC
CTGAAAGACGCGCAGACTAATTCGAGCTCGAACAACAACAACAATAACAATAACAACAACCTCGGGATCG
AGGAAAACCTGTACTTCCAATCCAATGCAGATTCTCTTGAATTTATTGCTAGTAAGCTTGCGGCCGAATC
TGATAAGAAAGAGGAAGAGAAGTCTGCTGAAACCAAAGAACCAACTAAAGAGCCAACAAAGGTCGAAGAA
CCAGTTAAAAAGGAGGAGAAACCAGTCCAGACTGAAGAAAAGACGGAGGAAAAATCGGAACTTCCAAAGG
TAGAAGACCTTAAAATCTCTGAATCAACACATAATACCAACAATGCCAATGTTACCAGTGCTGATGCCTT
GATCAAGGAACAGGAAGAAGAAGTGGATGACGAAGTTGTTAACGATATGTTTGGTGGTAAAGATCACGTT
TCTTTAATTTTCATGGGTCATGTTGATGCCGGTAAATCTACTATGGGTGGTAATCTACTATACTTGACTG
GCTCTGTGGATAAGAGAACTATTGAGAAATATGAAAGAGAAGCCAAGGATGCAGGCAGACAAGGTTGGTA
CTTGTCATGGGTCATGGATACCAACAAAGAAGAAAGAAATGATGGTAAGACTATCGAAGTTGGTAAGGCC
TACTTTGAAACTGAAAAAAGGCGTTATACCATATTGGATGCTCCTGGTCATAAAATGTACGTTTCCGAGA
TGATCGGTGGTGCTTCTCAAGCTGATGTTGGTGTTTTGGTCATTTCCGCCAGAAAGGGTGAGTACGAAAC
CGGTTTTGAGAGAGGTGGTCAAACTCGTGAACACGCCCTATTGGCCAAGACCCAAGGTGTTAATAAGATG
GTTGTCGTCGTAAATAAGATGGATGACCCAACCGTTAACTGGTCTAAGGAACGTTACGACCAATGTGTGA
GTAATGTCAGCAATTTCTTGAGAGCAATTGGTTACAACATTAAGACAGACGTTGTATTTATGCCAGTATC
CGGCTACAGTGGTGCAAATTTGAAAGATCACGTAGATCCAAAAGAATGCCCATGGTACACCGGCCCAACT
CTGTTAGAATATCTGGATACAATGAACCACGTCGACCGTCACATCAATGCTCCATTCATGTTGCCTATTG
CCGCTAAGATGAAGGATCTAGGTACCATCGTTGAAGGTAAAATTGAATCCGGTCATATCAAAAAGGGTCA
ATCCACCCTACTGATGCCTAACAAAACCGCTGTGGAAATTCAAAATATTTACAACGAAACTGAAAATGAA
GTTGATATGGCTATGTGTGGTGAGCAAGTTAAACTAAGAATCAAAGGTGTTGAAGAAGAAGACATTTCAC
CAGGTTTTGTACTAACATCGCCAAAGAACCCTATCAAGAGTGTTACCAAGTTTGTAGCTCAAATTGCTAT
TGTAGAATTAAAATCTATCATAGCAGCCGGTTTTTCATGTGTTATGCATGTTCATACAGCAATTGAAGAG
GTACATATTGTTAAGTTATTGCACAAATTAGAAAAGGGTACCAACCGTAAGTCAAAGAAACCACCTGCTT
TTGCTAAGAAGGGTATGAAGGTCATCGCTGTTTTAGAAACTGAAGCTCCAGTTTGTGTGGAAACTTACCA
AGATTACCCTCAATTAGGTAGATTCACTTTGAGAGATCAAGGTACCACAATAGCAATTGGTAAAATTGTT
AAAATTGCCGAGTAATAACATTGGAAGTGGATAACGGATCCGAATTCGAGCGCCGTCGACAAGCTTGCGG
CCGCACTCGAGCACCACCACCACCACCACTGAGATCCGGCTGCTAACAAAGCCCGAAAGGAAGCTGAGTT
GGCTGCTGCCACCGCTGAGCAATAACTAGCATAACCCCTTGGGGCCTCTAAACGGGTCTTGAGGGGTTTT
TTGCTGAAAGGAGGAACTATATCCGGATTGGCGAATGGG
[124 nt withheld, positions 5710-5833]
C
[91 nt withheld, positions 5835-5925]
A
[49 nt withheld, positions 5927-5975]
CCTTTGACGTTGGAGTCCACGTTCTTT
[37 nt withheld, positions 6003-6039]
ACCCTATCTCGGTCTATTCTTTTGATTTATAAGGGATTTTGCCGATTTCGGCCTATTGGTTAAAAAATGA
GCTGATTTAACAAAAATTTAACGCGAATTTTAACAAACTAGTAACGTTTACAATTTCAGGTGGCACTTTT
CGGGGAAATGTGCGCGGAACCCCTATTTGTTTATTTTTCTAAATACATTCAAATATGTATCCGCTCATGA
ATTAATTCTTAGAAAAACTCATCGAGCATCAAATGAAACTGCAATTTATTCATATCAGGATTATCAATAC
CATATTTTTGAAAAAGCCGTTTCTGTAATGAAGGAGAAAACTCACCGAGGCAGTTCCATAGGATGGCAAG
ATCCTGGTATCGGTCTGCGATTCCGACTCGTCCAACATCAATACAACCTATTAATTTCCCCTCGTCAAAA
ATAAGGTTATCAAGTGAGAAATCACCATGAGTGACGACTGAATCCGGTGAGAATGGCAAAAGTTTATGCA
TTTCTTTCCAGACTTGTTCAACAGGCCAGCCATTACGCTCGTCATCAAAATCACTCGCATCAACCAAACC
GTTATTCATTCGTGATTGCGCCTGAGCGAGACGAAATACGCGATCGCTGTTAAAAGGACAATTACAAACA
GGAATCGAATGCAACCGGCGCAGGAACACTGCCAGCGCATCAACAATGTTTTCACCTGAATCAGGATATT
CTTCTAATACCTGGAATGCTGTTTTCCCGGGGATCGCAGTGGTGAGTAACCATGCATCATCAGGAGTACG
GATAAAATGCTTGATGGTCGGAAGAGGCATAAATTCCGTCAGCCAGTTTAGTCTGACCATCTCATCTGTA
ACATCATTGGCAACGCTACCTTTGCCATGTTTCAGAAACAACTCTGGCGCATCGGGCTTCCCATACAATC
GATAGATTGTCGCACCTGATTGCCCGACATTATCGCGAGCCCATTTATACCCATATAAATCAGCATCCAT
GTTGGAATTTAATCGCGGCCTAGAGCAAGACGTTTCCCGTTGAATATGGCTCATAACACCCCTTGTATTA
CTGTTTATGTAAGCAGACAGTTTTATTGTTCATGACCAAAATCCCTTAACGTGAGTTTTCGTTCCACTGA
GCGTCAGACCCCGTAGAAAAGATCAAAGGATCTTCTTGAGATCCTTTTTTTCTGCACGTAATCTGCTGCT
TGCAAACAAAAAAACCACCGCTACCAGCGGTGGTTTGTTTGCCGGATCAAGAGCTACCAACTCTTTTTCC
GAAGGTAACTGGCTTCAGCAGAGCGCAGATACCAAATACTGTCCTTCTAGTGTAGCCGTAGTTAGGCCAC
CACTTCAAGAACTCTGTAGCACCGCCTACATACCTCGCTCTGCTAATCCTGTTACCAGTGGCTGCTGCCA
GTGGCGATAAGTCGTGTCTTACCGGGTTGGACTCAAGACGATAGTTACCGGATAAGGCGCAGCGGTCGGG
CTGAACGGGGGGTTCGTGCACACAGCCCAGCTTGGAGCGAACGACCTACACCGAACTGAGATACCTACAG
CGTGAGCTATGAGAAAGCGCCACGCTTCCCGAAGGGAGAAAGGCGGACAGGTATCCGGTAAGCGGCAGGG
TCGGAACAGGAGAGCGCACGAGGGAGCTTCCAGGGGGAAACGCCTGGTATCTTTATAGTCCTGTCGGGTT
TCGCCACCTCTGACTTGAGCGTCGATTTTTGTGATGCTCGTCAGGGGGGCGGAGCCTATGGAAAAACGCC
AGCAACGCGGCCTTTTTACGGTTCCTGGCCTTTTGCTGGCCTTTTGCTCACATGTTCTTTCCTGCGTTAT
CCCCTGATTCTGTGGATAACCGTATTACCGCCTTTGAGTGAGCTGATACCGCTCGCCGCAGCCGAACGAC
CGAGCGCAGCGAGTCAGTGAGCGAGGAAGCGGAAGAGCGCCTGATGCGGTATTTTCTCCTTACGCATCTG
TGCGGTATTTCACACCGCAATGGTGCACTCTCAGTACAATCTGCTCTGATGCCGCATAGTTAAGCCAGTA
TACACTCCGCTATCGCTACGTGACTGGGTCATGGCTGC
Features (pLannotate 1.2.2; 22 found; start..end, strand, type, name):
    103..294     -  CDS            rop: Rop protein, which maintains plasmids at low copy number; rop
    311..691     +  CDS            YPB1_ECOLX: Protein predicted: Swiss-Prot protein existence level 4. From Escherichia coli.
    763..1054    -  CDS            TcR (fragment): tetracycline efflux protein; tet; confers resistance to tetracycline
   1069..1090    -  protein_bind   CAP binding site: CAP binding activates transcription in the presence of cAMP. E. coli catabolite activator protein
   1103..2185    -  CDS            lacI: lac repressor; lacI; The lac repressor binds to the lac operator to inhibit transcription in E. coli. This inhibition can be relieved by adding lactose or isopropyl-β-D-thiogalactopyranoside (IPTG).
   2186..2263    -  promoter       lacI promoter: lacI
   2271..2550    -  CDS            TcR (fragment): tetracycline efflux protein; tet; confers resistance to tetracycline
   2572..2590    +  promoter       T7 promoter: promoter for bacteriophage T7 RNA polymerase
   2591..2615    +  protein_bind   lac operator: The lac repressor binds to the lac operator to inhibit transcription in E. coli. This inhibition can be relieved by adding lactose or isopropyl-β-D-thiogalactopyranoside (IPTG). lac repressor encoded by lacI
   2630..2652    +  RBS            RBS: efficient ribosome binding site from bacteriophage T7 gene 10 (Olins and Rangwala, 1989)
   2671..2688    +  CDS            6xHis: 6xHis affinity tag
   2698..3798    +  CDS            MBP: maltose binding protein from E. coli; malE (mutated); This version of the gene does not encode a signal sequence, so MBP will remain in the cytosol.
   3853..3869    +  CDS            TEV site (fragment): tobacco etch virus (TEV) protease recognition and cleavage site
   3913..5472    +  CDS            SUP35 (fragment): ERF3_YEAST - Also known as GST1, PNM2, SAL3, SUF12, SUP2. Experimental evidence at protein level: Swiss-Prot protein existence level 1. Involved in translation termination. Stimulates the activity of ERF1. Binds guanine nucleotides. Recruited by polyadenylate-binding protein PAB1 to poly(A)-tails of mRNAs. Interaction with PAB1 is also required for regulation of normal mRNA decay through translation termination-coupled poly(A) shortening. From Saccharomyces cerevisiae (strain ATCC 204508 / S288c) (Baker's yeast).
   5542..5559    +  CDS            9xHis (fragment): 9xHis affinity tag
   5569..5618    +  CDS            SET1 (fragment): solubility-enhancement tag derived from T7 phage gene 10B
   5626..5673    +  terminator     T7 terminator: transcription terminator for bacteriophage T7 RNA polymerase
   5710..6138    +  rep_origin     f1 ori (sequence partly withheld): f1 bacteriophage origin of replication; arrow indicates direction of (+) strand synthesis
   6192..6249    +  promoter       AmpR promoter (fragment): bla
   6258..7073    -  CDS            KanR: aminoglycoside phosphotransferase; aph(3')-Ia; confers resistance to kanamycin in bacteria or G418 (Geneticin®) in eukaryotes
   7195..7783    +  rep_origin     ori: high-copy-number ColE1/pMB1/pBR322/pUC origin of replication
   7969..1       -  misc_feature   bom (across the origin): basis of mobility region from pBR322
