[The description below was written by a language model from this plasmid's Addgene catalogue record and pLannotate feature annotations shown in this document.]
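Description:
Sc NybbR eRF3∆165N (WT) is an 8.1 kb bacterial expression plasmid built on the 1C ligation-independent cloning backbone from the UC Berkeley MacroLab, a pET-style vector. It replicates from a ColE1/pBR322-type origin accompanied by the rop gene and bom region, which generally keep copy number modest (the record lists copy number as unknown), and it is selected with kanamycin through an aminoglycoside phosphotransferase gene. An f1 origin is also present, and short tetracycline-resistance fragments and an AmpR promoter fragment appear to be non-functional remnants of the backbone's ancestry.

The expression cassette is driven by a T7 promoter controlled by an adjacent lac operator, with the plasmid-encoded lacI repressor allowing IPTG-inducible expression in hosts that supply T7 RNA polymerase. A T7 gene 10 ribosome binding site precedes an open reading frame encoding a 6xHis tag, cytosolic maltose-binding protein (no signal sequence), a TEV protease cleavage site, a ybbR tag and then Saccharomyces cerevisiae eRF3 (SUP35) lacking its N-terminal 165 residues but otherwise wild type. The ybbR tag is listed in the catalogue but not annotated in the feature table; it presumably lies in the short gap between the TEV site and the SUP35 fragment. A T7 terminator closes the cassette. The His and SET1 fragments annotated downstream of the insert are probably untranslated vector sequence, although the record does not say so.

His-MBP aids solubility and affinity purification, TEV cleavage removes it, and the retained ybbR peptide is a standard handle for site-specific enzymatic labelling, for example with fluorophores. The associated publication concerns the speed and fidelity of eukaryotic translation termination, in which eRF3 is the GTP-binding factor that stimulates eRF1.
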