Addgene plasmid #175419: Sc NybbR eRF3∆165N (WT)
Purpose: Encodes His-MBP-TEV-ybbR-WT eRF3∆165N
Depositing lab: Joseph Puglisi. Depositing organization: Stanford University. Publication: Mechanisms that ensure speed and fidelity in eukaryotic translation termination. Lawson MR, Lessen LN, Wang J, Prabhakar A, Corsepius NC, Green R, Puglisi JD. Science. 2021 Aug 20;373(6557):876-882. doi: 10.1126/science.abi7801. PubMed 34413231.
Backbone
  Vector backbone: 1C
  Backbone manufacturer: UC Berkeley MacroLab
  Vector type: Bacterial Expression
Growth in bacteria
  Bacterial resistance: Kanamycin, 50 μg/mL
  Growth temperature: 37°C
  Growth strain: DH5alpha
  Copy number: Unknown
Gene/Insert
  Gene/Insert name: eRF3
  Species: S. cerevisiae (budding yeast)
  Mutation: ∆165N
  Entrez Gene: SUP35 (a.k.a. YDR172W, GST1, PNM2, SAL3, SUF12, SUP2, SUP36)
  Promoter: T7
  Tag / fusion protein: His-MBP-TEV (N terminal on backbone); ybbR (N terminal on insert)
  Cloning method: Ligation Independent Cloning
  Sequencing primers: 5′ TAATACGACTCACTATAGG; 3′ GCTAGTTATTGCTCAGCG
Terms and licenses: Academic/Nonprofit Terms; Industry Terms: Not Available to Industry
How to cite: Sc NybbR eRF3∆165N (WT) was a gift from Joseph Puglisi (Addgene plasmid # 175419 ; http://n2t.net/addgene:175419 ; RRID:Addgene_175419)
